>Addgene plasmid #183074 | pCJH027_SC101_pLAC_LbCas12a_Kan | addgene full sequence | sequence record 358158 | Addgene NGS Result
GATGAAAAGTTGGATAAGGTCAAAATTGCGATCTCGAATAAAGAATGGCTGGAATATGCGCAGACCAGCG
TGAAACATTAAGCTGCAAGGAGGACTTTGGCAGGTGCTCTCCTGAGTAGGACAAATCCGCCGCCCTAGAC
CTAGGGTACGGGTTTTGCTGCCCGCAAACGGGCTGTTCTGGTGTTGCTAGTTTGTTATCAGAATCGCAGA
TCCGGCTTCAGCCGGTTTGCCGGCTGAAAGCACTATTTCTTCCAGAATTGCCATGATTTTTTCCCCACGG
GAGGCGTCACTGGCTCCCGTGTTGTCGGCAGCTTTGATTCGATAAGCAGCATCGCCTGTTTCAGGCTGTC
TATGTGTGACTGTTGAGCTGTAACAAGTTGTCTCAGGTGTTCAATTTCATGTTCTAGTTGCTTTGTTTTA
CTGGTTTCACCTGTTCTATTAGGTGTTACATGCTGTTCATCTGTTACATTGTCGATCTGTTCATGGTGAA
CAGCTTTGAATGCACCAAAAACTCGTAAAAGCTCTGATGTATCTATCTTTTTTACACCGTTTTCATCTGT
GCATATGGACAGTTTTCCCTTTGATATGTAACGGTGAACAGTTGTTCTACTTTTGTTTGTTAGTCTTGAT
GCTTCACTGATAGATACAAGAGCCATAAGAACCTCAGATCCTTCCGTATTTAGCCAGTATGTTCTCTAGT
GTGGTTCGTTGTTTTTGCGTGAGCCATGAGAACGAACCATTGAGATCATACTTACTTTGCATGTCACTCA
AAAATTTTGCCTCAAAACTGGTGAGCTGAATTTTTGCAGTTAAAGCATCGTGTAGTGTTTTTCTTAGTCC
GTTATGTAGGTAGGAATCTGATGTAATGGTTGTTGGTATTTTGTCACCATTCATTTTTATCTGGTTGTTC
TCAAGTTCGGTTACGAGATCCATTTGTCTATCTAGTTCAACTTGGAAAATCAACGTATCAGTCGGGCGGC
CTCGCTTATCAACCACCAATTTCATATTGCTGTAAGTGTTTAAATCTTTACTTATTGGTTTCAAAACCCA
TTGGTTAAGCCTTTTAAACTCATGGTAGTTATTTTCAAGCATTAACATGAACTTAAATTCATCAAGGCTA
ATCTCTATATTTGCCTTGTGAGTTTTCTTTTGTGTTAGTTCTTTTAATAACCACTCATAAATCCTCATAG
AGTATTTGTTTTCAAAAGACTTAACATGTTCCAGATTATATTTTATGAATTTTTTTAACTGGAAAAGATA
AGGCAATATCTCTTCACTAAAAACTAATTCTAATTTTTCGCTTGAGAACTTGGCATAGTTTGTCCACTGG
AAAATCTCAAAGCCTTTAACCAAAGGATTCCTGATTTCCACAGTTCTCGTCATCAGCTCTCTGGTTGCTT
TAGCTAATACACCATAAGCATTTTCCCTACTGATGTTCATCATCTGAGCGTATTGGTTATAAGTGAACGA
TACCGTCCGTTCTTTCCTTGTAGGGTTTTCAATCGTGGGGTTGAGTAGTGCCACACAGCATAAAATTAGC
TTGGTTTCATGCTCCGTTAAGTCATAGCGACTAATCGCTAGTTCATTTGCTTTGAAAACAACTAATTCAG
ACATACATCTCAATTGGTCTAGGTGATTTTAATCACTATACCAATTGAGATGGGCTAGTCAATGATAATT
ACTAGTCCTTTTCCTTTGAGTTGTGGGTATCTGTAAATTCTGCTAGACCTTTGCTGGAAAACTTGTAAAT
TCTGCTATACCCTCTGTAAATTCCGCTAGACCTTTGTGTGTTTTTTTTGTTTATATTCAAGTGGTTATAA
TTTATAGAATAAAGAAAGAATAAAAAAAGATAAAAAGAATAGATCCCAGCCCTGTGTATAACTCACTACT
TTAGTCAGTTCCGCAGTATTACAAAAGGATGTCGCAAACGCTGTTTGCTCCTCTACAAAACAGACCTTAA
AACCCTAAAGGCTTAAGTAGCACCCTCGCAAGCTCGGGCAAATCGCTGAATATTCCTTTTGTCTCCGACC
ATCAGGCACCTGAGTCGCTGTCTTTTTCGTGACATTCAGTTCGCTGCGCTCACGGCTCTGGCAGTGAATG
GGGGTAAATGGCACTACAGGCGCCTTTTATGGATTCATGCAAGGAAACTACCCATAATACAAGAAAAGCC
CGTCACGGGCTTCTCAGGGCGTTTTATGGCGGGTCTGCTATGTGGTGCTATCTGACTTTTTGCTGTTCAG
CAGTTCCTGCCCTCTGATTTTCCAGTCTGACCACTTCGGATTATCCCGTGACAGGTCATTCAGACTGGCT
AATGCACCCAGTAAGGCAGCGGTATCATCAACAGGCTTACCCGTCTTACTGTCCCTAGTGTCAGATTTCT
TACTTTATTCAGGCGATTACGTGTTACAACCAATTAACCAATTCTGATTAGAAAAACTCATCGAGCATCA
AATGAAACTGCAATTTATTCATATCAGGATTATCAATACCATATTTTTGAAAAAGCCGTTTCTGTAATGA
AGGAGAAAACTCACCGAGGCAGTTCCATAGGATGGCAAGATCCTGGTATCGGTCTGCGATTCCGACTCGT
CCAACATCAATACAACCTATTAATTTCCCCTCGTCAAAAATAAGGTTATCAAGTGAGAAATCACCATGAG
TGACGACTGAATCCGGTGAGAATGGCAAAAGCTTATGCATTTCTTTCCAGACTTGTTCAACAGGCCAGCC
ATTACGCTCGTCATCAAAATCACTCGCATCAACCAAACCGTTATTCATTCGTGATTGCGCCTGAGCGAGG
CGAAATACGCGATCGCTGTTAAAAGGACAATTACAAACAGGAATCGAATGCAACCGGCGCAGGAACACTG
CCAGCGCATCAACAATATTTTCACCTGAATCAGGATATTCTTCTAATACCTGGAATGCTGTTTTCCCGGG
GATCGCAGTGGTGAGTAACCATGCATCATCAGGAGTACGGATAAAATGCTTGATGGTCGGAAGAGGCATA
AATTCCGTCAGCCAGTTTAGTCTGACCATCTCATCTGTAACATCATTGGCAACGCTACCTTTGCCATGTT
TCAGAAACAACTCTGGCGCATCGGGCTTCCCATACAATCGATAGATTGTCGCACCTGATTGCCCGACATT
ATCGCGAGCCCATTTATACCCATATAAATCAGCATCCATGTTGGAATTTAATCGCGGCCTGGAGCAAGAC
GTTTCCCGTTGAATATGGCTCATAACACCCCTTGTATTACTGTTTATGTAAGCAGACAGTTTTATTGTTC
ATGATGATATATTTTTATCTTGTGCAATGTAACATCAGAGATTTTGAGACACAACGTGGCTTTGTCGAAT
AAATCGAACTTTTGCTGAGTTGAAGGATCAGCACCTGCCCGAACCAGAGACTTATCTCAGGTTGCGCTCA
CTGCCCGCTTTCCAGTCGGGAAACCTGTCGTGCCAGCTGCATTAATGAATCGGCCAACGCGCGGGGAGAG
GCGGTTTGCGTATTGGGCGCCAGGGTGGTTTTTCTTTTCACCAGTGATACGGGCAACAGCTGATTGCCCT
TCACCGCCTGGCCCTGAGAGAGTTGCAGCAAGCGGTCCACGCTGGTTTGCCCCAGCAGGCGAAAATCCTG
TTTGATGGTGGTTAACGGCGGGATATAACATGAGCTGTCCTCGGTATCGTCGTATCCCACTACCGAGATG
TCCGCACCAACGCGCAGCCCGGACTCGGTAATGGCGCGCATTGCGCCCAGCGCCATCTGATCGTTGGCAA
CCAGCATCGCAGTGGGAACGATGCCCTCATTCAGCATTTGCATGGTTTGTTGAAAACCGGACATGGCACT
CCAGTCGCCTTCCCGTTCCGCTATCGGCTGAATTTGATTGCGAGTGAGATATTTATGCCAGCCAGCCAGA
CGCAGACGCGCCGAGACAGAACTTAATGGGCCCGCTAACAGCGCGATTTGCTGGTGACCCAATGCGACCA
GATGCTCCACGCCCAGTCGCGTACCGTCCTCATGGGAGAAAATAATACTGTTGATGGGTGTCTGGTCAGA
GACATCAAGAAATAACGCCGGAACATTAGTGCAGGCAGCTTCCACAGCAATGGCATCCTGGTCATCCAGC
GGATAGTTAATGATCAGCCCACTGACGCGTTGCGCGAGAAGATTGTGCACCGCCGCTTTACAGGCTTCGA
CGCCGCTTCGTTCTACCATCGACACCACCACGCTGGCACCCAGTTGATCGGCGCGAGATTTAATCGCCGC
GACAATTTGCGACGGCGCGTGCAGGGCCAGACTGGAGGTGGCAACGCCAATCAGCAACGACTGTTTGCCC
GCCAGTTGTTGTGCCACGCGGTTGGGAATGTAATTCAGCTCCGCCATCGCCGCTTCCACTTTTTCCCGCG
TTTTCGCAGAAACGTGGCTGGCCTGGTTCACCACGCGGGAAACGGTCTGATAAGAGACACCGGCATACTC
TGCGACATCGTATAACGTTACTGGTTTCACATTCACCACCCTGAATTGACTCTCTTCCGGGCGCTATCAT
GCCATACCGCGAAAGGTTTTGCGCCATTCGATGGTGTCCGGGATCTCGACGCTCTCCCTTATGCGACTCC
TGCATTAGGAAGCAGCCCAGTAGTAGGTTGAGGCCGTTGAGCACCGCCGCCGCAAGGAATGGTGCATGCA
AGGAGATGGCGCCCAACAGTCCCCCGGCCACGGGGCCTGCCACCATACCCACGCCGAAACAAGCGCTCAT
GAGCCCGAAGTGGCGAGCCCGATCTTCCCCATCGGTGATGTCGGCGATATAGGCGCCAGCAACCGCACCT
GTGGCGCCGGTGATGCCGGCCACGATGCGTCCGGCGTAGAGGATCGAGAATTGTGAGCGGATAACAATTG
ACATTGTGAGCGGATAACAAGATACTGAGCACCGTGTTAACTTTAAGAAGGAGATATACCATGAGCAAAC
TGGAGAAGTTCACGAACTGTTATTCTCTGTCGAAAACCTTACGTTTTAAGGCCATTCCGGTAGGTAAAAC
GCAAGAAAATATCGACAATAAACGTCTCCTGGTTGAAGATGAAAAGCGTGCCGAAGATTATAAAGGTGTT
AAAAAGCTGCTTGATCGCTATTACCTGTCTTTTATCAACGATGTTCTGCATTCCATCAAATTGAAAAACT
TGAATAATTACATCTCGTTATTTCGCAAAAAAACCCGTACCGAAAAAGAAAACAAGGAGCTGGAAAACCT
TGAAATTAATCTGCGTAAAGAAATCGCGAAAGCATTTAAAGGTAATGAAGGATATAAATCTCTGTTTAAA
AAAGACATTATTGAAACCATCCTGCCTGAGTTCTTGGATGATAAAGATGAAATTGCCCTGGTTAATAGCT
TTAATGGCTTTACGACTGCATTTACCGGCTTTTTTGATAACCGTGAAAACATGTTCAGCGAAGAAGCGAA
ATCGACTTCCATTGCCTTCCGTTGCATTAATGAAAACCTGACCCGCTACATTTCTAATATGGACATCTTT
GAAAAAGTTGATGCCATTTTCGACAAACATGAAGTTCAAGAAATCAAAGAAAAGATTTTAAACTCCGATT
ATGATGTTGAAGATTTCTTTGAGGGAGAATTTTTCAATTTTGTTCTCACCCAAGAGGGTATTGATGTCTA
TAACGCCATTATCGGAGGATTTGTTACGGAATCAGGCGAAAAGATTAAAGGACTGAATGAATACATTAAT
TTATACAATCAGAAAACCAAACAGAAATTGCCAAAATTCAAACCACTGTATAAACAGGTATTAAGCGACC
GTGAATCCTTGTCCTTTTATGGCGAAGGCTATACAAGCGATGAAGAGGTGCTCGAAGTATTCCGTAATAC
TTTGAACAAAAACTCGGAAATCTTCTCCAGCATTAAAAAACTGGAAAAATTGTTTAAAAATTTCGATGAA
TATAGTAGCGCAGGCATCTTCGTCAAAAATGGCCCTGCGATTTCAACCATTTCTAAAGACATTTTCGGTG
AATGGAACGTGATCCGCGATAAATGGAACGCGGAGTATGACGACATTCATCTGAAAAAAAAAGCCGTTGT
TACCGAAAAGTATGAAGATGACCGCCGCAAGAGCTTTAAAAAAATTGGTAGTTTCTCACTGGAACAGTTA
CAAGAATATGCAGACGCCGATCTGTCGGTTGTGGAAAAGTTAAAAGAGATTATTATCCAGAAAGTCGATG
AAATTTATAAAGTGTACGGCTCCAGCGAAAAGCTCTTTGATGCCGACTTTGTTTTAGAAAAATCGCTGAA
AAAAAACGATGCCGTGGTGGCCATCATGAAAGATCTGTTGGATTCGGTCAAATCGTTCGAAAACTATATC
AAGGCGTTCTTTGGCGAAGGGAAAGAGACCAATCGTGACGAATCGTTCTATGGCGATTTTGTGTTGGCGT
ATGATATTCTTCTGAAAGTAGATCACATCTATGATGCTATCCGCAACTACGTGACCCAGAAACCGTATTC
GAAGGATAAATTTAAGCTGTATTTTCAAAACCCTCAGTTTATGGGTGGCTGGGATAAAGATAAAGAAACC
GACTACCGCGCGACGATCTTGCGCTATGGCTCTAAGTACTATTTAGCCATCATGGATAAAAAGTATGCAA
AATGCCTCCAGAAAATCGATAAGGATGATGTCAACGGGAACTACGAAAAAATCAACTACAAACTCTTGCC
TGGCCCGAATAAAATGCTGCCGAAAGTCTTTTTTTCCAAAAAATGGATGGCCTATTATAACCCTTCCGAA
GATATTCAGAAGATTTACAAGAACGGTACCTTTAAAAAAGGTGACATGTTTAATCTGAATGACTGTCACA
AGCTTATTGATTTCTTCAAAGATAGTATTTCTCGCTACCCTAAATGGTCAAACGCGTACGATTTTAATTT
CTCAGAAACAGAGAAATACAAAGATATTGCGGGGTTTTATCGCGAAGTCGAAGAACAAGGGTATAAGGTG
TCGTTCGAATCGGCTTCCAAAAAGGAAGTGGATAAACTTGTTGAAGAAGGCAAACTCTATATGTTCCAGA
TCTACAACAAAGATTTCTCCGACAAGAGCCATGGCACGCCGAACTTACATACCATGTACTTTAAATTACT
GTTCGATGAAAATAATCATGGTCAGATTCGCTTGAGCGGTGGCGCCGAACTGTTTATGCGCCGCGCATCA
TTGAAAAAGGAAGAACTTGTTGTGCACCCAGCAAACAGTCCGATTGCAAACAAAAATCCGGATAACCCGA
AGAAGACTACCACCTTAAGCTATGATGTATATAAAGATAAACGTTTTAGCGAAGATCAGTATGAACTCCA
CATTCCGATCGCGATTAACAAATGTCCTAAGAACATCTTTAAAATCAATACCGAGGTTCGTGTACTGCTC
AAACACGACGACAACCCCTATGTTATTGGCATTGACCGCGGCGAACGCAACCTGCTGTATATTGTCGTTG
TGGATGGCAAAGGTAACATTGTTGAACAGTATAGCCTTAATGAAATCATCAATAATTTCAACGGCATTCG
TATTAAAACGGACTATCATAGCCTGCTGGACAAAAAAGAGAAAGAACGCTTCGAAGCCCGTCAGAATTGG
ACCTCTATCGAAAATATCAAGGAACTGAAAGCTGGGTACATTTCTCAAGTGGTCCACAAGATTTGCGAAC
TGGTGGAAAAGTATGACGCGGTGATCGCACTGGAGGATCTGAATTCGGGCTTTAAAAATAGCCGTGTGAA
GGTGGAGAAACAGGTTTACCAAAAGTTCGAAAAAATGCTGATTGACAAACTTAATTACATGGTGGACAAA
AAATCTAATCCATGTGCGACCGGCGGGGCTCTCAAAGGCTATCAGATTACGAATAAATTCGAAAGCTTCA
AATCCATGTCTACCCAGAACGGATTTATCTTTTACATCCCCGCCTGGCTGACTTCCAAAATTGATCCGAG
TACCGGTTTTGTTAATCTGCTGAAAACCAAATATACGTCGATCGCCGATTCAAAAAAATTCATTAGCAGC
TTCGACCGTATTATGTACGTCCCGGAAGAAGACCTGTTCGAATTCGCCCTTGACTATAAAAATTTCTCGC
GTACGGATGCCGATTATATCAAAAAATGGAAACTGTACAGCTACGGCAACCGCATCCGCATTTTTCGCAA
CCCAAAGAAGAACAACGTATTTGACTGGGAGGAAGTTTGCTTGACGAGCGCTTACAAAGAGCTCTTTAAC
AAATATGGGATCAATTATCAGCAAGGGGACATCCGTGCGTTGCTGTGTGAGCAGTCAGATAAAGCGTTCT
ACAGCTCTTTCATGGCTTTAATGTCGCTGATGTTGCAGATGCGCAATTCGATCACTGGCCGCACCGATGT
GGATTTCCTGATTAGCCCGGTCAAAAATAGCGATGGCATTTTTTACGATTCACGTAACTATGAAGCCCAG
GAAAACGCTATTCTGCCGAAGAACGCTGATGCGAACGGCGCGTACAATATTGCCCGTAAGGTACTGTGGG
CAATTGGTCAGTTCAAGAAAGCGGAA
Features (pLannotate 1.2.2; 10 found; start..end, strand, type, name):
    106..126     +  terminator     rrnB T1 terminator (fragment): Escherichia coli rrnB; transcription terminator T1 from the E. coli rrnB gene
    664..1614    -  CDS            Rep101: RepA protein needed for replication with the pSC101 origin; rep101
   1662..1884    -  rep_origin     pSC101 ori: low-copy replication origin that requires the Rep101 protein
   2428..3243    -  CDS            KanR: aminoglycoside phosphotransferase; aph(3')-Ia; confers resistance to kanamycin in bacteria or G418 (Geneticin®) in eukaryotes
   3428..4510    -  CDS            lacI: lac repressor; lacI; The lac repressor binds to the lac operator to inhibit transcription in E. coli. This inhibition can be relieved by adding lactose or isopropyl-β-D-thiogalactopyranoside (IPTG).
   4511..4588    -  promoter       lacI promoter: lacI
   4596..4875    -  CDS            TcR (fragment): tetracycline efflux protein; tet; confers resistance to tetracycline
   4881..4897    +  protein_bind   lac operator: The lac repressor binds to the lac operator to inhibit transcription in E. coli. This inhibition can be relieved by adding lactose or isopropyl-β-D-thiogalactopyranoside (IPTG). lac repressor encoded by lacI
   4904..4920    +  protein_bind   lac operator: The lac repressor binds to the lac operator to inhibit transcription in E. coli. This inhibition can be relieved by adding lactose or isopropyl-β-D-thiogalactopyranoside (IPTG). lac repressor encoded by lacI
   4937..4954    +  RBS            RBS (fragment): efficient ribosome binding site from bacteriophage T7 gene 10 (Olins and Rangwala, 1989)
