[The description below was written by a language model from this plasmid's Addgene catalogue record and pLannotate feature annotations shown in this document.]
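Description:
pCJH027_SC101_pLAC_LbCas12a_Kan is a low-copy bacterial expression plasmid of about 8.6 kb that carries wild-type LbCas12a, the type V CRISPR nuclease from Lachnospiraceae bacterium, for use in E. coli. Replication depends on the pSC101 origin together with the plasmid-encoded Rep101 (RepA) initiator protein, which keeps copy number low. Selection is by kanamycin through an aph(3')-Ia aminoglycoside phosphotransferase gene. A short tetracycline-resistance fragment is also detected, but it is only a partial remnant and should not be regarded as a working marker.

According to the catalogue entry, the roughly 3.7 kb LbCas12a coding sequence is expressed from a lac promoter, and its sequence was taken from an earlier LbCas12a expression plasmid. The automated feature table does not annotate the Cas12a open reading frame or the promoter itself. It does show the surrounding regulatory elements: a lacI repressor gene with its own promoter, followed in the opposite orientation by two lac operator sites and a fragment of the phage T7 gene 10 ribosome binding site. The large unannotated region downstream of these is where the nuclease gene presumably lies, with an rrnB T1 terminator fragment near the start of the circular map. This arrangement lets the lac repressor hold expression down until it is relieved by IPTG or lactose. No crRNA or guide cassette is recorded, so whether one is present is not stated.

The stated purpose is an in vivo interference assay. In the associated study of a naturally DNase-free Cas12c enzyme, a DNA-cleaving wild-type Cas12a of this kind would plausibly serve as a comparator, though the record does not say so.
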