Addgene plasmid #183074: pCJH027_SC101_pLAC_LbCas12a_Kan
Purpose: Wild-type LbCas12a (Chen et al., 2018) in a plasmid containing a SC101 origin and lac promoter for in vivo interference assay.
Depositing lab: Jennifer Doudna. Depositing organization: University of California, Berkeley. Publication: A naturally DNase-free CRISPR-Cas12c enzyme silences gene expression. Huang CJ, Adler BA, Doudna JA. Mol Cell. 2022 Jun 2;82(11):2148-2160.e4. doi: 10.1016/j.molcel.2022.04.020. PubMed 35659325.
Backbone
  Vector backbone: pSC101 ori
  Total vector size (bp): 8563
  Vector type: Bacterial Expression
Growth in bacteria
  Bacterial resistance: Kanamycin, 50 μg/mL
  Growth temperature: 37°C
  Growth strain: DH5alpha
  Copy number: Low Copy
Gene/Insert
  Gene/Insert name: LbCas12a
  Species: Lachnospiraceae bacterium
  Insert size (bp): 3687
  Mutation: Wild-type
Resource information
  A portion of this plasmid was derived from a plasmid made by: CRISPR-Cas12a target binding unleashes indiscriminate single-stranded DNase activity. Chen JS, Ma E, Harrington LB, Da Costa M, Tian X, Palefsky JM, Doudna JA. Science. 2018 Apr 27;360(6387):436-439. doi: 10.1126/science.aar6245. Epub 2018 Feb 15. 10.1126/science.aar6245 PubMed 29449511
Terms and licenses: Academic/Nonprofit Terms; Industry Terms: Not Available to Industry
Depositor comments: The sequence of LbCas12a was from Addgene plasmid # 113431 ; http://n2t.net/addgene:113431 ; RRID:Addgene_113431
How to cite: pCJH027_SC101_pLAC_LbCas12a_Kan was a gift from Jennifer Doudna (Addgene plasmid # 183074 ; http://n2t.net/addgene:183074 ; RRID:Addgene_183074)
